>Addgene plasmid #230795 | AiP20070 - pAAV-AiE2569m-minBG-iCre(R297T)-BGHpA | addgene full sequence | sequence record 471051 | Addgene NGS Result
CCTGCAGGCAGCTGCGCGCTCGCTCGCTCACTGAGGCCGCCCGGGCGTCGGGCGACCTTTGGTCGCCCGG
CCTCAGTGAGCGAGCGAGCGCGCAGAGAGGGAGTGGCCAACTCCATCACTAGGGGTTCCTGCGGCCGCAG
TTATTATGGCCTGTATGTGAGAGGCAGAGGACCATGAGTAGAAATCCATTCTATCCATTCTCTCCTTCCT
CCATAGGAATACTAGGGATCAAGCTCACATCACTCAGTGTCACATTGCCAGTGCTGGCTCTGTTACTTCA
AAGCAGAGGAGTTCTTACTAAATCAAGAGGATTAAAAGTATAAATACATGTGCACGTAGGTGTGGAAGTA
TATATATATATGTACATATTTATGTGTATATACAATTATAACCATGTGTGATGGTGACTCTTGATTGTCA
TCATAACTGGATTTAGAATCACCTAGGAGATATGTCTCTGTGACCAGACAACACACACTTCTTTCTGTCG
CCAACGCTCTAATTGAGCTGCTGTAGTCTAACTTGTCACGACGGACTAACTCTCCAACTGCAAGCCAGAA
GAAGTCCTTCCTTCCTTAAGTTGCTTTTCTGCACAAAGTGAGAAAAAAGTAACCAATAAGCCAAGGTGGA
ACTGAAGTGCTACCAAGCAGTGCTCGATGTTTCGGAGCTCGGGCTGGGCATAAAAGTCAGGGCAGAGCCA
TCTATTGCTTACATTTGCTTCTGGGATCCAGATCTTTCGAAGCTAGCCACCATGGTGCCCAAGAAGAAGA
GGAAAGTCTCCAACCTGCTGACTGTGCACCAAAACCTGCCTGCCCTCCCTGTGGATGCCACCTCTGATGA
AGTCAGGAAGAACCTGATGGACATGTTCAGGGACAGGCAGGCCTTCTCTGAACACACCTGGAAGATGCTC
CTGTCTGTGTGCAGATCCTGGGCTGCCTGGTGCAAGCTGAACAACAGGAAATGGTTCCCTGCTGAACCTG
AGGATGTGAGGGACTACCTCCTGTACCTGCAAGCCAGAGGCCTGGCTGTGAAGACCATCCAACAGCACCT
GGGCCAGCTCAACATGCTGCACAGGAGATCTGGCCTGCCTCGCCCTTCTGACTCCAATGCTGTGTCCCTG
GTGATGAGGAGAATCAGAAAGGAGAATGTGGATGCTGGGGAGAGAGCCAAGCAGGCCCTGGCCTTTGAAC
GCACTGACTTTGACCAAGTCAGATCCCTGATGGAGAACTCTGACAGATGCCAGGACATCAGGAACCTGGC
CTTCCTGGGCATTGCCTACAACACCCTGCTGCGCATTGCCGAAATTGCCAGAATCAGAGTGAAGGACATC
TCCCGCACCGATGGTGGGAGAATGCTGATCCACATTGGCAGGACCAAGACCCTGGTGTCCACAGCTGGTG
TGGAGAAGGCCCTGTCCCTGGGGGTTACCAAGCTGGTGGAGAGATGGATCTCTGTGTCTGGTGTGGCTGA
TGACCCCAACAACTACCTGTTCTGCCGGGTCAGAAAGAATGGTGTGGCTGCCCCTTCTGCCACCTCCCAA
CTGTCCACCCGGGCCCTGGAAGGGATCTTTGAGGCCACCCACCGCCTGATCTATGGTGCCAAGGATGACT
CTGGGCAGAGATACCTGGCCTGGTCTGGCCACTCTGCCAGAGTGGGTGCTGCCACCGACATGGCCAGGGC
TGGTGTGTCCATCCCTGAAATCATGCAGGCTGGTGGCTGGACCAATGTGAACATTGTGATGAACTACATC
AGAAACCTGGACTCTGAGACTGGGGCCATGGTGAGGCTGCTCGAAGATGGGGACTGAGGCGCGCCGAATT
CAAGCTTCTCGAGAGATCTTCGACTGTGCCTTCTAGTTGCCAGCCATCTGTTGTTTGCCCCTCCCCCGTG
CCTTCCTTGACCCTGGAAGGTGCCACTCCCACTGTCCTTTCCTAATAAAATGAGGAAATTGCATCGCATT
GTCTGAGTAGGTGTCATTCTATTCTGGGGGGTGGGGTGGGGCAGGACAGCAAGGGGGAGGATTGGGAAGA
CAATAGCAGGCATGAGATCTCACGTGCGGACCGAGCGGCCGCAGGAACCCCTAGTGATGGAGTTGGCCAC
TCCCTCTCTGCGCGCTCGCTCGCTCACTGAGGCCGGGCGACCAAAGGTCGCCCGACGCCCGGGCTTTGCC
CGGGCGGCCTCAGTGAGCGAGCGAGCGCGCAGCTGCCTGCAGGGGCGCCTGATGCGGTATTTTCTCCTTA
CGCATCTGTGCGGTATTTCACACCGCATA
[95 nt withheld, positions 2270-2364]
T
[46 nt withheld, positions 2366-2411]
C
[141 nt withheld, positions 2413-2553]
CCTTTGACGTTGGAGTCCACGTTCTTT
[37 nt withheld, positions 2581-2617]
ACTCTATCTCGGGCTATTCTTTTGATTTATAAGGGATTTTGCCGATTTCGGTCTATTGGTTAAAAAATGA
GCTGATTTAACAAAAATTTAACGCGAATTTTAACAAAATATTAACGTTTACAATTTTATGGTGCACTCTC
AGTACAATCTGCTCTGATGCCGCATAGTTAAGCCAGCCCCGACACCCGCCAACACCCGCTGACGCGCCCT
GACGGGCTTGTCTGCTCCCGGCATCCGCTTACAGACAAGCTGTGACCGTCTCCGGGAGCTGCATGTGTCA
GAGGTTTTCACCGTCATCACCGAAACGCGCGAGACGAAAGGGCCTCGTGATACGCCTATTTTTATAGGTT
AATGTCATGATAATAATGGTTTCTTAGACGTCAGGTGGCACTTTTCGGGGAAATGTGCGCGGAACCCCTA
TTTGTTTATTTTTCTAAATACATTCAAATATGTATCCGCTCATGAGACAATAACCCTGATAAATGCTTCA
ATAATATTGAAAAAGGAAGAGTATGAGTATTCAACATTTCCGTGTCGCCCTTATTCCCTTTTTTGCGGCA
TTTTGCCTTCCTGTTTTTGCTCACCCAGAAACGCTGGTGAAAGTAAAAGATGCTGAAGATCAGTTGGGTG
CACGAGTGGGTTACATCGAACTGGATCTCAACAGCGGTAAGATCCTTGAGAGTTTTCGCCCCGAAGAACG
TTTTCCAATGATGAGCACTTTTAAAGTTCTGCTATGTGGCGCGGTATTATCCCGTATTGACGCCGGGCAA
GAGCAACTCGGTCGCCGCATACACTATTCTCAGAATGACTTGGTTGAGTACTCACCAGTCACAGAAAAGC
ATCTTACGGATGGCATGACAGTAAGAGAATTATGCAGTGCTGCCATAACCATGAGTGATAACACTGCGGC
CAACTTACTTCTGACAACGATCGGAGGACCGAAGGAGCTAACCGCTTTTTTGCACAACATGGGGGATCAT
GTAACTCGCCTTGATCGTTGGGAACCGGAGCTGAATGAAGCCATACCAAACGACGAGCGTGACACCACGA
TGCCTGTAGCAATGGCAACAACGTTGCGCAAACTATTAACTGGCGAACTACTTACTCTAGCTTCCCGGCA
ACAATTAATAGACTGGATGGAGGCGGATAAAGTTGCAGGACCACTTCTGCGCTCGGCCCTTCCGGCTGGC
TGGTTTATTGCTGATAAATCTGGAGCCGGTGAGCGTGGGTCTCGCGGTATCATTGCAGCACTGGGGCCAG
ATGGTAAGCCCTCCCGTATCGTAGTTATCTACACGACGGGGAGTCAGGCAACTATGGATGAACGAAATAG
ACAGATCGCTGAGATAGGTGCCTCACTGATTAAGCATTGGTAACTGTCAGACCAAGTTTACTCATATATA
CTTTAGATTGATTTAAAACTTCATTTTTAATTTAAAAGGATCTAGGTGAAGATCCTTTTTGATAATCTCA
TGACCAAAATCCCTTAACGTGAGTTTTCGTTCCACTGAGCGTCAGACCCCGTAGAAAAGATCAAAGGATC
TTCTTGAGATCCTTTTTTTCTGCGCGTAATCTGCTGCTTGCAAACAAAAAAACCACCGCTACCAGCGGTG
GTTTGTTTGCCGGATCAAGAGCTACCAACTCTTTTTCCGAAGGTAACTGGCTTCAGCAGAGCGCAGATAC
CAAATACTGTTCTTCTAGTGTAGCCGTAGTTAGGCCACCACTTCAAGAACTCTGTAGCACCGCCTACATA
CCTCGCTCTGCTAATCCTGTTACCAGTGGCTGCTGCCAGTGGCGATAAGTCGTGTCTTACCGGGTTGGAC
TCAAGACGATAGTTACCGGATAAGGCGCAGCGGTCGGGCTGAACGGGGGGTTCGTGCACACAGCCCAGCT
TGGAGCGAACGACCTACACCGAACTGAGATACCTACAGCGTGAGCTATGAGAAAGCGCCACGCTTCCCGA
AGGGAGAAAGGCGGACAGGTATCCGGTAAGCGGCAGGGTCGGAACAGGAGAGCGCACGAGGGAGCTTCCA
GGGGGAAACGCCTGGTATCTTTATAGTCCTGTCGGGTTTCGCCACCTCTGACTTGAGCGTCGATTTTTGT
GATGCTCGTCAGGGGGGCGGAGCCTATGGAAAAACGCCAGCAACGCGGCCTTTTTACGGTTCCTGGCCTT
TTGCTGGCCTTTTGCTCACATGT
Features (pLannotate 1.2.2; 12 found; start..end, strand, type, name):
     12..39      +  repeat_region  AAV2 ITR (fragment): inverted terminal repeat of adeno-associated virus serotype 2 inverted
     68..95      +  repeat_region  AAV2 ITR (fragment): inverted terminal repeat of adeno-associated virus serotype 2 inverted
    779..1804    +  CDS            cre: RECR_BPP1 - Experimental evidence at protein level: Swiss-Prot protein existence level 1. Catalyzes site-specific recombination between two 34-base- pair LOXP sites. Its role is to maintain the phage genome as a monomeric unit-copy plasmid in the lysogenic state. From Escherichia phage P1 (Bacteriophage P1).
   1844..1955    +  polyA_signal   bGH poly(A) signal: bovine growth hormone polyadenylation signal
   2073..2213    +  repeat_region  AAV2 ITR: inverted terminal repeat of adeno-associated virus serotype 2 inverted
   2218..2269    -  misc_feature   bom (fragment): basis of mobility region from pBR322
   2288..2743    +  rep_origin     f1 ori (sequence partly withheld): f1 bacteriophage origin of replication; arrow indicates direction of (+) strand synthesis
   2744..2793    -  misc_feature   bom (fragment): basis of mobility region from pBR322
   2895..2930    -  CDS            rop (fragment): Rop protein, which maintains plasmids at low copy number; rop
   3025..3129    +  promoter       AmpR promoter: bla
   3130..3990    +  CDS            AmpR: β-lactamase; bla; confers resistance to ampicillin, carbenicillin, and related antibiotics
   4161..4749    +  rep_origin     ori: high-copy-number ColE1/pMB1/pBR322/pUC origin of replication
