[The description below was written by a language model from this plasmid's Addgene catalogue record and pLannotate feature annotations shown in this document.]
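Description:
AiP20070 - pAAV-AiE2569m-minBG-iCre(R297T)-BGHpA is an AAV transfer plasmid built on a pAAV2 backbone, intended for packaging a recombinant adeno-associated virus genome that delivers Cre recombinase to particular brain cell populations. The 4.8 kb plasmid is propagated in E. coli from a high-copy ColE1/pUC-type origin and selected with ampicillin through the bla (AmpR) gene and its promoter. An f1 phage origin and short remnants of the pBR322 bom and rop regions are also present in the backbone. AAV2 inverted terminal repeats flank the expression cassette and provide the cis signals for genome replication and encapsidation. The right ITR is annotated in full, whereas the left one is detected only as two short fragments, which may reflect annotation or sequencing limits in this repetitive region.

Between the ITRs, the enhancer AiE2569m is placed upstream of minBG, by its name a minimal beta-globin promoter. A minimal promoter has little activity on its own, so transcription depends largely on the enhancer and is meant to be restricted to the cells where that enhancer is active. Neither element is annotated in the feature table, but both presumably lie in the unannotated stretch preceding the coding sequence. The cassette drives iCre(R297T), a synthetic, codon-improved Cre carrying an R297T substitution, and the transcript is terminated by the bovine growth hormone polyadenylation signal. The record does not state the purpose of the mutation, nor which cell populations the enhancer targets. The associated work describes a suite of enhancer AAVs for genetic access to cortical cell types. In that setting a Cre-expressing virus would typically be combined with loxP-based reporter or effector alleles or vectors to label or manipulate the targeted cells.
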