Addgene plasmid #230795: AiP20070 - pAAV-AiE2569m-minBG-iCre(R297T)-BGHpA
Purpose: AiE2569m is an enhancer sequence, designed to drive AAV-mediated transgene expression in specific populations of brain cells
Depositing lab: Allen Institute for Brain Science & Bosiljka Tasic. Depositing organization: Allen Institute. Publication: A suite of enhancer AAVs and transgenic mouse lines for genetic access to cortical cell types. Ben-Simon Y, Hooper M, Narayan S, Daigle TL, Dwivedi D, Way SW, Oster A, Stafford DA, Mich JK, Taormina MJ, Martinez RA, Opitz-Araya X, Roth JR, Alexander JR, Allen S, Amster A, Arbuckle J, Ayala A, Baker PM, Bakken TE, Barcelli T, Barta S, Bendrick J, Bertagnolli D, Bielstein C, Bishwakarma P, Bowlus J, Boyer G, Brouner K, Casian B, Casper T, Chakka AB, Chakrabarty R, Chance RK, Chavan S, Clark M, Colbert K, Collman F, Daniel S, Departee M, DiValentin P, Donadio N, Dotson N, Egdorf T, Fliss T, Gabitto M, Garcia J, Gary A, Gasperini M, Gloe J, Goldy J, Gore BB, Graybuck L, Greisman N, Haeseleer F, Halterman C, Haradon Z, Hastings SD, Helback O, Ho W, Hockemeyer D, Huang C, Huff S, Hunker A, Johansen N, Jones D, Juneau Z, Kalmbach B, Kannan M, Khem S, Kussick E, Kutsal R, Larsen R, Lee C, Lee AY, Leibly M, Lenz GH, Li S, Liang E, Lusk N, Madigan Z, Malloy J, Malone J, McCue R, Melchor J, Mollenkopf T, Moosman S, Morin E, Newman D, Ng L, Ngo K, Omstead V, Otto S, Oyama A, Pena N, Pham T, Phillips E, Pom CA, Potekhina L, Ransford S, Ray PL, Rette D, Reynoldson C, Rimorin C, Rocha D, Ruiz A, Sanchez REA, Sawyer L, Sedeno-Cortes A, Sevigny JP, Shapovalova N, Shepard N, Shulga L, Sigler AR, Siverts L, Soliman S, Somasundaram S, Staats B, Stewart K, Szelenyi E, Tieu M, Trader C, Tran A, van Velthoven CTJ, Walker M, Wang Y, Weed N, Wirthlin M, Wood T, Wynalda B, Yao Z, Zhou T, Ariza J, Dee N, Reding M, Ronellenfitch K, Mufti S, Sunkin SM, Smith KA, Esposito L, Waters J, Thyagarajan B, Yao S, Lein ES, Zeng H, Levi BP, Ngai J, Ting JT, Tasic B. Cell. 2025 May 16:S0092-8674(25)00513-6. doi: 10.1016/j.cell.2025.05.002. PubMed 40403729.
Backbone
  Vector backbone: pAAV2
  Vector type: AAV
Growth in bacteria
  Bacterial resistance: Ampicillin, 100 μg/mL
  Growth temperature: 37°C
  Growth strain: NEB Stable
  Copy number: High Copy
Gene/Insert
  Gene/Insert name: iCre(R297T)
  Species: Synthetic
  Promoter: minBG
  Cloning method: Restriction Enzyme; 5′ cloning site BamHI (unknown if destroyed); 3′ cloning site XhoI (unknown if destroyed)
Terms and licenses: Academic/Nonprofit Terms; Industry Terms: Not Available to Industry
How to cite: AiP20070 - pAAV-AiE2569m-minBG-iCre(R297T)-BGHpA was a gift from Allen Institute for Brain Science & Bosiljka Tasic (Addgene plasmid # 230795 ; http://n2t.net/addgene:230795 ; RRID:Addgene_230795)
